>Addgene plasmid #164858 | pBzCas13b-gRNA-1 | addgene full sequence | sequence record 325310 | Addgene NGS Result
TTGACAGCTTATCATCGATAAGCTTTAATGCGGTAGTTTATCACAGTTAAATTGCTAACGCAGTCAGGCA
CCGTGTATGAAATCTAACAATGCGCTCATCGTCATCCTCGGCACCGTCACCCTGGATGCTGTAGGCATAG
GCTTGGTTTAATTGACAGCTAGCTCAGTCCTAGGTATAATGCTAGCGCTGAGTTGGAACTGCTCTCATTT
TGGAGGGTAATCACAACTACGTCGCCGTCCAGCTCGACCAGGATGGGGTTGGAACTGCTCTCATTTTGGA
GGGTAATCACAACATCGTCCATTCCGACAGCATCGCCAGTCACTATGGCGTGCTGCTAGCGCTATATGCG
TTGATGCAATTTCTATGCGCACCCGTTCTCGGAGCACTGTCCGACCGCTTTGGCCGCCGCCCAGTCCTGC
TCGCTTCGCTACTTGGAGCCACTATCGACTACGCGATCATGGCGACCACACCCGTCCTGTGGATCCTCTA
CGCCGGACGCATCGTGGCCGGCATCACCGGCGCCACAGGTGCGGTTGCTGGCGCCTATATCGCCGACATC
ACCGATGGGGAAGATCGGGCTCGCCACTTCGGGCTCATGAGCGCTTGTTTCGGCGTGGGTATGGTGGCAG
GCCCCGTGGCCGGGGGACTGTTGGGCGCCATCTCCTTGCATGCACCATTCCTTGCGGCGGCGGTGCTCAA
CGGCCTCAACCTACTACTGGGCTGCTTCCTAATGCAGGAGTCGCATAAGGGAGAGCGTCGACCGATGCCC
TTGAGAGCCTTCAACCCAGTCAGCTCCTTCCGGTGGGCGCGGGGCATGACTATCGTCGCCGCACTTATGA
CTGTCTTCTTTATCATGCAACTCGTAGGACAGGTGCCGGCAGCGCTCTGGGTCATTTTCGGCGAGGACCG
CTTTCGCTGGAGCGCGACGATGATCGGCCTGTCGCTTGCGGTATTCGGAATCTTGCACGCCCTCGCTCAA
GCCTTCGTCACTGGTCCCGCCACCAAACGTTTCGGCGAGAAGCAGGCCATTATCGCCGGCATGGCGGCCG
ACGCGCTGGGCTACGTCTTGCTGGCGTTCGCGACGCGAGGCTGGATGGCCTTCCCCATTATGATTCTTCT
CGCTTCCGGCGGCATCGGGATGCCCGCGTTGCAGGCCATGCTGTCCAGGCAGGTAGATGACGACCATCAG
GGACAGCTTCAAGGATCGCTCGCGGCTCTTACCAGCCTAACTTCGATCATTGGACCGCTGATCGTCACGG
CGATTTATGCCGCCTCGGCGAGCACATGGAACGGGTTGGCATGGATTGTAGGCGCCGCCCTATACCTTGT
CTGCCTCCCCGCGTTGCGTCGCGGTGCATGGAGCCGGGCCACCTCGACCTGAATGGAAGCCGGCGGCACC
TCGCTAACGGATTCACCACTCCAAGAATTGGAGCCAATCAATTCTTGCGGAGAACTGTGAATGCGCAAAC
CAACCCTTGGCAGAACATATCCATCGCGTCCGCCATCTCCAGCAGCCGCACGCGGCGCATCTCGGGCAGC
GTTGGGTCCTGGCCACGGGTGCGCATGATCGTGCTCCTGTCGTTGAGGACCCGGCTAGGCTGGCGGGGTT
GCCTTACTGGTTAGCAGAATGAATCACCGATACGCGAGCGAACGTGAAGCGACTGCTGCTGCAAAACGTC
TGCGACCTGAGCAACAACATGAATGGTCTTCGGTTTCCGTGTTTCGTAAAGTCTGGAAACGCGGAAGTCC
CCTACGTGCTGCTGAAGTTGCCCGCAACAGAGAGTGGAACCAACCGGTGATACCACGATACTATGACTGA
GAGTCAACGCCATGAGCGGCCTCATTTCTTATTCTGAGTTACAACAGTCCGCACCGCTGCCGGTAGCTCC
TTCCGGTGGGCGCGGGGCATGACTATCGTCGCCGCACTTATGACTGTCTTCTTTATCATGCAACTCGTAG
GACAGGTGCCGGCAGCGCCCAACAGTCCCCCGGCCACGGGGCCTGCCACCATACCCACGCCGAAACAAGC
GCCCTGCACCATTATGTTCCGGATCTGCATCGCAGGATGCTGCTGGCTACCCTGTGGAACACCTACATCT
GTATTAACGAAGCGCTAACCGTTTTTATCAGGCTCTGGGAGGCAGAATAAATGATCATATCGTCAATTAT
TACCTCCACGGGGAGAGCCTGAGCAAACTGGCCTCAGGCATTTGAGAAGCACACGGTCACACTGCTTCCG
GTAGTCAATAAACCGGTAAACCAGCAATAGACATAAGCGGCTATTTAACGACCCTGCCCTGAACCGACGA
CCGGGTCGAATTTGCTTTCGAATTTCTGCCATTCATCCGCTTATTATCACTTATTCAGGCGTAGCAACCA
GGCGTTTAAGGGCACCAATAACTGCCTTAAAAAAATTACGCCCCGCCCTGCCACTCATCGCAGTACTGTT
GTAATTCATTAAGCATTCTGCCGACATGGAAGCCATCACAAACGGCATGATGAACCTGAATCGCCAGCGG
CATCAGCACCTTGTCGCCTTGCGTATAATATTTGCCCATGGTGAAAACGGGGGCGAAGAAGTTGTCCATA
TTGGCCACGTTTAAATCAAAACTGGTGAAACTCACCCAGGGATTGGCTGAGACGAAAAACATATTCTCAA
TAAACCCTTTAGGGAAATAGGCCAGGTTTTCACCGTAACACGCCACATCTTGCGAATATATGTGTAGAAA
CTGCCGGAAATCGTCGTGGTATTCACTCCAGAGCGATGAAAACGTTTCAGTTTGCTCATGGAAAACGGTG
TAACAAGGGTGAACACTATCCCATATCACCAGCTCACCGTCTTTCATTGCCATACGGAATTCCGGATGAG
CATTCATCAGGCGGGCAAGAATGTGAATAAAGGCCGGATAAAACTTGTGCTTATTTTTCTTTACGGTCTT
TAAAAAGGCCGTAATATCCAGCTGAACGGTCTGGTTATAGGTACATTGAGCAACTGACTGAAATGCCTCA
AAATGTTCTTTACGATGCCATTGGGATATATCAACGGTGGTATATCCAGTGATTTTTTTCTCCATTTTAG
CTTCCTTAGCTCCTGAAAATCTCGATAACTCAAAAAATACGCCCGGTAGTGATCTTATTTCATTATGGTG
AAAGTTGGAACCTCTTACGTGCCGATCAACGTCTCATTTTCGCCAAAAGTTGGCCCAGGGCTTCCCGGTA
TCAACAGGGACACCAGGATTTATTTATTCTGCGAAGTGATCTTCCGTCACAGGTATTTATTCGGCGCAAA
GTGCGTCGGGTGATGCTGCCAACTTACTGATTTAGTGTATGATGGTGTTTTTGAGGTGCTCCAGTGGCTT
CTGTTTCTATCAGCTGTCCCTCCTGTTCAGCTACTGACGGGGTGGTGCGTAACGGCAAAAGCACCGCCGG
ACATCAGCGCTAGCGGAGTGTATACTGGCTTACTATGTTGGCACTGATGAGGGTGTCAGTGAAGTGCTTC
ATGTGGCAGGAGAAAAAAGGCTGCACCGGTGCGTCAGCAGAATATGTGATACAGGATATATTCCGCTTCC
TCGCTCACTGACTCGCTACGCTCGGTCGTTCGACTGCGGCGAGCGGAAATGGCTTACGAACGGGGCGGAG
ATTTCCTGGAAGATGCCAGGAAGATACTTAACAGGGAAGTGAGAGGGCCGCGGCAAAGCCGTTTTTCCAT
AGGCTCCGCCCCCCTGACAAGCATCACGAAATCTGACGCTCAAATCAGTGGTGGCGAAACCCGACAGGAC
TATAAAGATACCAGGCGTTTCCCCCTGGCGGCTCCCTCGTGCGCTCTCCTGTTCCTGCCTTTCGGTTTAC
CGGTGTCATTCCGCTGTTATGGCCGCGTTTGTCTCATTCCACGCCTGACACTCAGTTCCGGGTAGGCAGT
TCGCTCCAAGCTGGACTGTATGCACGAACCCCCCGTTCAGTCCGACCGCTGCGCCTTATCCGGTAACTAT
CGTCTTGAGTCCAACCCGGAAAGACATGCAAAAGCACCACTGGCAGCAGCCACTGGTAATTGATTTAGAG
GAGTTAGTCTTGAAGTCATGCGCCGGTTAAGGCTAAACTGAAAGGACAAGTTTTGGTGACTGCGCTCCTC
CAAGCCAGTTACCTCGGTTCAAAGAGTTGGTAGCTCAGAGAACCTTCGAAAAACCGCCCTGCAAGGCGGT
TTTTTCGTTTTCAGAGCAAGAGATTACGCGCAGACCAAAACGATCTCAAGAAGATCATCTTATTAATCAG
ATAAAATATTTCTAGATTTCAGTGCAATTTATCTCTTCAAATGTAGCACCTGAAGTCAGCCCCATACGAT
ATAAGTTGTAATTCTCATGT
Features (pLannotate 1.2.2; 14 found; start..end, strand, type, name):
      1..29      +  promoter       tet promoter: E. coli promoter for tetracycline efflux protein gene
     77..148     +  CDS            TcR (fragment): tetracycline efflux protein; tet; confers resistance to tetracycline
    152..186     +  promoter       J23119 promoter: bacterial promoter (Registry of Standard Biological Parts BBa J23119)
    228..257     -  CDS            VN155(I152L) (fragment): improved N-terminal fragment of mVenus for use in bimolecular fluorescence complementation (BiFC) (Kodama and Hu, 2010)
    294..1382    +  CDS            TcR (fragment): tetracycline efflux protein; tet; confers resistance to tetracycline
   1624..1749    -  CDS            YPB1_ECOLX (fragment): Protein predicted: Swiss-Prot protein existence level 4. From Escherichia coli.
   1885..1978    +  CDS            TcR (fragment): tetracycline efflux protein; tet; confers resistance to tetracycline
   1975..2032    -  CDS            TcR (fragment): tetracycline efflux protein; tet; confers resistance to tetracycline
   2019..2117    +  CDS            YPB2_ECOLX (fragment): Protein predicted: Swiss-Prot protein existence level 4. From Escherichia coli.
   2416..3075    -  CDS            CmR: chloramphenicol acetyltransferase; cat; confers resistance to chloramphenicol
   3076..3178    -  promoter       cat promoter: promoter of the E. coli cat gene encoding chloramphenicol acetyltransferase
   3299..3442    +  mobile_element IS1 (fragment): prokaryotic transposable element IS1
   3561..3616    -  rep_origin     RSF ori (fragment): Plasmids containing the RSF 1030 origin of replication can be propagated in E. coli cells that contain additional plasmids with compatible origins.
   3704..4249    -  rep_origin     p15A ori: Plasmids containing the medium-copy-number p15A origin of replication can be propagated in E. coli cells that contain a second plasmid with the ColE1 origin.
