[The description below was written by a language model from this plasmid's Addgene catalogue record and pLannotate feature annotations shown in this document.]
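Description:
pBzCas13b-gRNA-1 is a 4,360 bp bacterial expression plasmid built on the pACYC184 backbone. It supplies a guide RNA for the type VI-B RNA-targeting nuclease Cas13b from Bergeyella zoohelcum. It replicates in E. coli from the p15A origin, which is compatible with ColE1-type plasmids and so allows co-maintenance with a separate nuclease or target construct. The catalogue entry lists the copy number as high, whereas p15A is generally regarded as a low- to medium-copy origin. Selection is by chloramphenicol, through the cat gene (CmR) under its native promoter.

The payload is a small cassette inserted into the pACYC184 tetracycline resistance gene. The feature table shows TcR split into fragments on either side of the insert, so tetracycline resistance is presumably lost. The strong constitutive synthetic promoter J23119 drives a single-spacer CRISPR array whose 30-nt spacer (#1) is complementary to the mRNA of the deGFP reporter. The spacer was introduced by BsaI-based cloning, which destroyed both sites. The short reverse-strand hit annotated as an mVenus "VN155" fragment at this position is almost certainly the GFP-derived spacer itself rather than a coding element. The remaining annotations (an IS1 fragment, a partial RSF ori match and small predicted ORFs) are backbone remnants or homology hits with no designed function.

No nuclease gene is annotated on this plasmid, so BzCas13b must be provided separately. According to the record and its associated publication, the construct is used to characterise Cas13 nucleases rapidly in cell-free transcription-translation reactions, with targeting of deGFP mRNA as the fluorescence-based readout. It is also suitable for constitutive guide expression in bacteria.
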