Addgene plasmid #164858: pBzCas13b-gRNA-1
Purpose: Constitutive expression of single-spacer CRISPR array with spacer #1 targeting deGFP mRNA for BzCas13b in bacteria.
Depositing lab: Chase Beisel. Depositing organization: Helmholtz-Zentrum fuer Infektionsforschung (HZI). Publication: Rapidly Characterizing CRISPR-Cas13 Nucleases Using Cell-Free Transcription-Translation Systems. Wandera KG, Beisel CL. Methods Mol Biol. 2022;2404:135-153. doi: 10.1007/978-1-0716-1851-6_7. PubMed 34694607.
Backbone
  Vector backbone: pACYC184
  Backbone size w/o insert (bp): 4215
  Total vector size (bp): 4360
  Vector type: Bacterial Expression
Growth in bacteria
  Bacterial resistance: Chloramphenicol, 25 μg/mL
  Growth temperature: 37°C
  Growth strain: DH5alpha
  Copy number: High Copy
Gene/Insert
  Gene/Insert name: BzCas13b-gRNA-1
  gRNA/shRNA sequence: TACGTCGCCGTCCAGCTCGACCAGGATGGG
  Species: Bergeyella zoohelcum
  Promoter: J23119
  Cloning method: Restriction Enzyme; 5′ cloning site BsaI (destroyed during cloning); 3′ cloning site BsaI (destroyed during cloning)
  Sequencing primers: 5′ GAACCTTCGAAAAACCGCCC; 3′ ATCTTCCCCATCGGTGATGTC
Terms and licenses: Academic/Nonprofit Terms; Industry Terms: Not Available to Industry
Depositor comments: Spacer sequence is designed to target the mRNA of deGFP.
How to cite: pBzCas13b-gRNA-1 was a gift from Chase Beisel (Addgene plasmid # 164858 ; http://n2t.net/addgene:164858 ; RRID:Addgene_164858)
